>Addgene plasmid #249581 | pHAGE-dCas9-3XGFP-CIBN | addgene full sequence | sequence record 497808 | Addgene NGS Result
TGGAAGGGCTAATTCACTCCCAAAGAAGACAAGATATCCTTGATCTGTGGATCTACCACACACAAGGCTA
CTTCCCTGATTAGCAGAACTACACACCAGGGCCAGGGGTCAGATATCCACTGACCTTTGGATGGTGCTAC
AAGCTAGTACCAGTTGAGCCAGATAAGGTAGAAGAGGCCAATAAAGGAGAGAACACCAGCTTGTTACACC
CTGTGAGCCTGCATGGGATGGATGACCCGGAGAGAGAAGTGTTAGAGTGGAGGTTTGACAGCCGCCTAGC
ATTTCATCACGTGGCCCGAGAGCTGCATCCGGAGTACTTCAAGAACTGCTGATATCGAGCTTGCTACAAG
GGACTTTCCGCTGGGGACTTTCCAGGGAGGCGTGGCCTGGGCGGGACTGGGGAGTGGCGAGCCCTCAGAT
CCTGCATATAAGCAGCTGCTTTTTGCCTGTACTGGGTCTCTCTGGTTAGACCAGATCTGAGCCTGGGAGC
TCTCTGGCTAACTAGGGAACCCACTGCTTAAGCCTCAATAAAGCTTGCCTTGAGTGCTTCAAGTAGTGTG
TGCCCGTCTGTTGTGTGACTCTGGTAACTAGAGATCCCTCAGACCCTTTTAGTCAGTGTGGAAAATCTCT
AGCAGTGGCGCCCGAACAGGGACTTGAAAGCGAAAGGGAAACCAGAGGAGCTCTCTCGACGCAGGACTCG
GCTTGCTGAAGCGCGCACGGCAAGAGGCGAGGGGCGGCGACTGGTGAGTACGCCAAAAATTTTGACTAGC
GGAGGCTAGAAGGAGAGAGATGGGTGCGAGAGCGTCAGTATTAAGCGGGGGAGAATTAGATCGCGATGGG
AAAAAATTCGGTTAAGGCCAGGGGGAAAGAAAAAATATAAATTAAAACATATAGTATGGGCAAGCAGGGA
GCTAGAACGATTCGCAGTTAATCCTGGCCTGTTAGAAACATCAGAAGGCTGTAGACAAATACTGGGACAG
CTACAACCATCCCTTCAGACAGGATCAGAAGAACTTAGATCATTATATAATACAGTAGCAACCCTCTATT
GTGTGCATCAAAGGATAGAGATAAAAGACACCAAGGAAGCTTTAGACAAGATAGAGGAAGAGCAAAACAA
AAGTAAGACCACCGCACAGCAAGCGGCCGGCCGCTGATCTTCAGACCTGGAGGAGGAGATATGAGGGACA
ATTGGAGAAGTGAATTATATAAATATAAAGTAGTAAAAATTGAACCATTAGGAGTAGCACCCACCAAGGC
AAAGAGAAGAGTGGTGCAGAGAGAAAAAAGAGCAGTGGGAATAGGAGCTTTGTTCCTTGGGTTCTTGGGA
GCAGCAGGAAGCACTATGGGCGCAGCGTCAATGACGCTGACGGTACAGGCCAGACAATTATTGTCTGGTA
TAGTGCAGCAGCAGAACAATTTGCTGAGGGCTATTGAGGCGCAACAGCATCTGTTGCAACTCACAGTCTG
GGGCATCAAGCAGCTCCAGGCAAGAATCCTGGCTGTGGAAAGATACCTAAAGGATCAACAGCTCCTGGGG
ATTTGGGGTTGCTCTGGAAAACTCATTTGCACCACTGCTGTGCCTTGGAATGCTAGTTGGAGTAATAAAT
CTCTGGAACAGATTTGGAATCACACGACCTGGATGGAGTGGGACAGAGAAATTAACAATTACACAAGCTT
AATACACTCCTTAATTGAAGAATCGCAAAACCAGCAAGAAAAGAATGAACAAGAATTATTGGAATTAGAT
AAATGGGCAAGTTTGTGGAATTGGTTTAACATAACAAATTGGCTGTGGTATATAAAATTATTCATAATGA
TAGTAGGAGGCTTGGTAGGTTTAAGAATAGTTTTTGCTGTACTTTCTATAGTGAATAGAGTTAGGCAGGG
ATATTCACCATTATCGTTTCAGACCCACCTCCCAACCCCGAGGGGACCCGACAGGCCCGAAGGAATAGAA
GAAGAAGGTGGAGAGAGAGACAGAGACAGATCCATTCGATTAGTGAACGGATCTCGACGGTATCGCCGAA
TTGACAAATGGCAGTATTCATCCACAATTTTAAAAGAAAAGGGGGGATTGGGGGGTACAGTGCAGGGGAA
AGAATAGTAGACATAATAGCAACAGACATACAAACTAAAGAATTACAAAAACAAATTACAAAAATTCAAA
ATTTTCGGGTTTATTACAGGGACAGCAGAGATCCAGTTTGGACTAGCGATGCTAGCTGATGCGGGCCCTA
GTTATTAATAGTAATCAATTACGGGGTCATTAGTTCATAGCCCATATATGGAGTTCCGCGTTACATAACT
TACGGTAAATGGCCCGCCTGGCTGACCGCCCAACGACCCCCGCCCATTGACGTCAATAATGACGTATGTT
CCCATAGTAACGCCAATAGGGACTTTCCATTGACGTCAATGGGTGGAGTATTTACGGTAAACTGCCCACT
TGGCAGTACATCAAGTGTATCATATGCCAAGTACGCCCCCTATTGACGTCAATGACGGTAAATGGCCCGC
CTGGCATTATGCCCAGTACATGACCTTATGGGACTTTCCTACTTGGCAGTACATCTACGTATTAGTCATC
GCTATTACCATGGTGATGCGGTTTTGGCAGTACATCAATGGGCGTGGATAGCGGTTTGACTCACGGGGAT
TTCCAAGTCTCCACCCCATTGACGTCAATGGGAGTTTGTTTTGGCACCAAAATCAACGGGACTTTCCAAA
ATGTCGTAACAACTCCGCCCCATTGACGCAAATGGGCGGTAGGCGTGTACGGTGGGAGGTCTATATAAGC
AGAGCTCTCCCTATCAGTGATAGAGATCTCCCTATCAGTGATAGAGATCGTCGACGAGCTCGTTTAGTGA
ACCGTCAGATCGCCTGGAGACGCCATCCACGCTGTTTTGACCTCCATAGAAGACACCGGGACCGATCCAG
CCTACCGGTTAAGGTGAACGCGTGCAGGCTGGCGCCACCATGGCCCCTAAAAAGAAACGCAAGGTCGAAT
TCGGAAGCGGAAGCGACAAGAAGTACTCCATTGGGCTCGCTATCGGTACCAACAGCGTCGGCTGGGCCGT
CATTACGGACGAGTACAAGGTGCCGAGCAAAAAATTCAAAGTTCTGGGCAATACCGATCGCCACAGCATA
AAGAAGAACCTCATTGGAGCCCTCCTGTTCGACTCCGGGGAGACGGCCGAAGCCACGCGGCTCAAAAGAA
CAGCACGGCGCAGATATACCCGCAGAAAGAATCGGATCTGCTACCTGCAGGAGATCTTTAGTAATGAGAT
GGCTAAGGTGGATGACTCTTTCTTCCATAGGCTGGAGGAGTCCTTTTTGGTGGAGGAGGATAAAAAGCAC
GAGCGCCACCCAATCTTTGGCAATATCGTGGACGAGGTGGCGTACCATGAAAAGTACCCAACCATATATC
ATCTGAGGAAGAAGCTGGTAGACAGTACTGATAAGGCTGACTTGCGGTTGATCTATCTCGCGCTGGCGCA
CATGATCAAATTTCGGGGACACTTCCTCATCGAGGGGGACCTGAACCCAGACAACAGCGATGTCGACAAA
CTCTTTATCCAACTGGTTCAGACTTACAATCAGCTTTTCGAGGAGAACCCGATCAACGCATCCGGCGTTG
ACGCCAAAGCAATCCTGAGCGCTAGGCTGTCCAAATCCCGGCGGCTCGAAAACCTCATCGCACAGCTCCC
TGGGGAGAAGAAGAACGGCCTGTTTGGTAATCTTATCGCCCTGTCACTCGGGCTGACCCCCAACTTTAAA
TCTAACTTCGACCTGGCCGAAGATGCCAAGCTGCAACTGAGCAAAGACACCTACGATGATGATCTCGACA
ATCTGCTGGCCCAGATCGGCGACCAGTACGCAGACCTTTTTTTGGCGGCAAAGAACCTGTCAGACGCCAT
TCTGCTGAGTGATATTCTGCGAGTGAACACGGAGATCACCAAAGCTCCGCTGAGCGCTAGTATGATCAAG
CGCTATGATGAGCACCACCAAGACTTGACTTTGCTGAAGGCCCTTGTCAGACAGCAACTGCCTGAGAAGT
ACAAGGAAATTTTCTTCGATCAGTCTAAAAATGGCTACGCCGGATACATTGACGGCGGAGCAAGCCAGGA
GGAATTTTACAAATTTATTAAGCCCATCTTGGAAAAAATGGACGGCACCGAGGAGCTGCTGGTAAAGCTG
AACAGAGAAGATCTGTTGCGCAAACAGCGCACTTTCGACAATGGAAGCATCCCCCACCAGATTCACCTGG
GCGAACTGCACGCTATCCTCAGGCGGCAAGAGGATTTCTACCCCTTTTTGAAAGATAACAGGGAAAAGAT
TGAGAAAATCCTCACATTTCGGATACCCTACTATGTAGGCCCCCTCGCTCGGGGAAATTCCAGATTCGCG
TGGATGACTCGCAAATCAGAAGAGACCATCACTCCCTGGAACTTCGAGGAAGTCGTGGATAAGGGGGCCT
CTGCCCAGTCCTTCATCGAAAGGATGACTAACTTTGATAAAAATCTGCCTAACGAAAAGGTGCTTCCTAA
ACACTCTCTGCTGTACGAGTACTTCACAGTTTATAACGAGCTCACCAAGGTCAAATACGTCACAGAAGGG
ATGAGAAAGCCAGCATTCCTGTCTGGAGAGCAGAAGAAAGCTATCGTGGACCTCCTCTTCAAGACGAACC
GGAAAGTTACCGTGAAACAGCTCAAAGAAGACTATTTCAAAAAGATTGAATGTTTCGACTCTGTTGAAAT
CAGCGGAGTGGAGGATCGCTTCAACGCATCCCTGGGAACGTATCACGATCTCCTGAAAATCATTAAAGAC
AAGGACTTCCTGGACAATGAGGAGAACGAGGACATTCTTGAGGACATTGTCCTCACCCTTACGTTGTTTG
AAGATAGGGAGATGATTGAAGAACGCTTGAAAACTTACGCTCATCTCTTCGACGACAAAGTCATGAAACA
GCTCAAGAGACGCCGATATACAGGATGGGGGCGGCTGTCAAGAAAACTGATCAATGGCATCCGAGACAAG
CAGAGTGGAAAGACAATCCTGGATTTTCTTAAGTCCGATGGATTTGCCAACCGGAACTTCATGCAGTTGA
TCCATGATGACTCTCTCACCTTTAAGGAGGACATCCAGAAAGCACAAGTTTCTGGCCAGGGGGACAGTCT
TCACGAGCACATCGCTAATCTTGCAGGTAGCCCAGCTATCAAAAAGGGAATACTGCAGACCGTTAAGGTC
GTGGATGAACTCGTCAAAGTAATGGGAAGGCATAAGCCCGAGAATATCGTTATCGAGATGGCCCGAGAGA
ACCAAACTACCCAGAAGGGACAGAAGAACAGTAGGGAAAGGATGAAGAGGATTGAAGAGGGTATAAAAGA
ACTGGGGTCCCAAATCCTTAAGGAACACCCAGTTGAAAACACCCAGCTTCAGAATGAGAAGCTCTACCTG
TACTACCTGCAGAACGGCAGGGACATGTACGTGGATCAGGAACTGGACATCAACCGGTTGTCCGACTACG
ACGTGGATGCTATCGTGCCCCAAAGCTTTCTCAAAGATGATTCTATTGATAATAAAGTGTTGACAAGATC
CGATAAAAATAGAGGGAAGAGTGATAACGTCCCCTCAGAAGAAGTTGTCAAGAAAATGAAAAATTATTGG
CGGCAGCTGCTGAACGCCAAACTGATCACACAACGGAAGTTCGATAATCTGACTAAGGCTGAACGAGGTG
GCCTGTCTGAGTTGGATAAAGCCGGCTTCATCAAAAGGCAGCTTGTTGAGACACGCCAGATCACCAAGCA
CGTGGCCCAAATTCTCGATTCACGCATGAACACCAAGTACGATGAAAATGACAAACTGATTCGAGAGGTG
AAAGTTATTACTCTGAAGTCTAAGCTGGTCTCAGATTTCAGAAAGGACTTTCAGTTTTATAAGGTGAGAG
AGATCAACAATTACCACCATGCGCATGATGCCTACCTGAATGCAGTGGTAGGCACTGCACTTATCAAAAA
ATATCCCAAGCTGGAATCTGAATTTGTTTACGGAGACTATAAAGTGTACGATGTTAGGAAAATGATCGCA
AAGTCTGAGCAGGAAATAGGCAAGGCCACCGCTAAGTACTTCTTTTACAGCAATATTATGAATTTTTTCA
AGACCGAGATTACACTGGCCAATGGAGAGATTCGGAAGCGACCACTTATCGAAACAAACGGAGAAACAGG
AGAAATCGTGTGGGACAAGGGTAGGGATTTCGCGACAGTCCGCAAGGTCCTGTCCATGCCGCAGGTGAAC
ATCGTTAAAAAGACCGAAGTACAGACCGGAGGCTTCTCCAAGGAAAGTATCCTCCCGAAAAGGAACAGCG
ACAAGCTGATCGCACGCAAAAAAGATTGGGACCCCAAGAAATACGGCGGATTCGATTCTCCTACAGTCGC
TTACAGTGTACTGGTTGTGGCCAAAGTGGAGAAAGGGAAGTCTAAAAAACTCAAAAGCGTCAAGGAACTG
CTGGGCATCACAATCATGGAGCGATCCAGCTTCGAGAAAAACCCCATCGACTTTCTCGAAGCGAAAGGAT
ATAAAGAGGTCAAAAAAGACCTCATCATTAAGCTGCCCAAGTACTCTCTCTTTGAGCTTGAAAACGGCCG
GAAACGAATGCTCGCTAGTGCGGGCGAGCTGCAGAAAGGTAACGAGCTGGCACTGCCCTCTAAATACGTT
AATTTCTTGTATCTGGCCAGCCACTATGAAAAGCTCAAAGGGTCTCCCGAAGATAATGAGCAGAAGCAGC
TGTTCGTGGAACAACACAAACACTACCTTGATGAGATCATCGAGCAAATAAGCGAGTTCTCCAAAAGAGT
GATCCTCGCCGACGCTAACCTCGATAAGGTGCTTTCTGCTTACAATAAGCACAGGGATAAGCCCATCAGG
GAGCAGGCAGAAAACATTATCCACTTGTTTACTCTGACCAACTTGGGCGCGCCTGCAGCCTTCAAGTACT
TCGACACCACCATAGACAGAAAGCGGTACACCTCTACAAAGGAGGTCCTGGACGCCACACTGATTCATCA
GTCAATTACGGGGCTCTATGAAACAAGAATCGACCTCTCTCAGCTCGGTGGAGACGGCTCTACTAGTGGC
TCTCCCAAGAAGAAGAGGAAGGTAGGATCCGGAAGTATGCGTAAAGGCGAAGAGCTGTTCACTGGTGTCG
TCCCTATTCTGGTGGAACTGGATGGTGATGTCAACGGTCATAAGTTTTCCGTGCGTGGCGAGGGTGAAGG
TGACGCAACTAATGGTAAACTGACGCTGAAGTTCATCTGTACTACTGGTAAACTGCCGGTACCTTGGCCG
ACTCTGGTAACGACGCTGACTTATGGTGTTCAGTGCTTTGCTCGTTATCCGGACCATATGAAGCAGCATG
ACTTCTTCAAGTCCGCCATGCCGGAAGGCTATGTGCAGGAACGCACGATTTCCTTTAAGGATGACGGCAC
GTACAAAACGCGTGCGGAAGTGAAATTTGAAGGCGATACCCTGGTAAACCGCATTGAGCTGAAAGGCATT
GACTTTAAAGAAGACGGCAATATCCTGGGCCATAAGCTGGAATACAATTTTAACAGCCACAATGTTTACA
TCACCGCCGATAAACAAAAAAATGGCATTAAAGCGAATTTTAAAATTCGCCACAACGTGGAGGATGGCAG
CGTGCAGCTGGCTGATCACTACCAGCAAAACACTCCAATCGGTGATGGTCCTGTTCTGCTGCCAGACAAT
CACTATCTGAGCACGCAAAGCGTTCTGTCTAAAGATCCGAACGAGAAACGCGATCATATGGTTCTGCTGG
AGTTCGTAACCGCAGCGGGCATCACGCATGGTATGGATGAACTGTACAAATCTGGCGGCCGCTCTGGCAT
GCGTAAAGGCGAAGAGCTGTTCACTGGTGTCGTCCCTATTCTGGTGGAACTGGATGGTGATGTCAACGGT
CATAAGTTTTCCGTGCGTGGCGAGGGTGAAGGTGACGCAACTAATGGTAAACTGACGCTGAAGTTCATCT
GTACTACTGGTAAACTGCCGGTACCTTGGCCGACTCTGGTAACGACGCTGACTTATGGTGTTCAGTGCTT
TGCTCGTTATCCGGACCATATGAAGCAGCATGACTTCTTCAAGTCCGCCATGCCGGAAGGCTATGTGCAG
GAACGCACGATTTCCTTTAAGGATGACGGCACGTACAAAACGCGTGCGGAAGTGAAATTTGAAGGCGATA
CCCTGGTAAACCGCATTGAGCTGAAAGGCATTGACTTTAAAGAAGACGGCAATATCCTGGGCCATAAGCT
GGAATACAATTTTAACAGCCACAATGTTTACATCACCGCCGATAAACAAAAAAATGGCATTAAAGCGAAT
TTTAAAATTCGCCACAACGTGGAGGATGGCAGCGTGCAGCTGGCTGATCACTACCAGCAAAACACTCCAA
TCGGTGATGGTCCTGTTCTGCTGCCAGACAATCACTATCTGAGCACGCAAAGCGTTCTGTCTAAAGATCC
GAACGAGAAACGCGATCATATGGTTCTGCTGGAGTTCGTAACCGCAGCGGGCATCACGCATGGTATGGAT
GAACTGTACAAAGGTAGCATCGATGGTAGCATGCGTAAAGGCGAAGAGCTGTTCACTGGTGTCGTCCCTA
TTCTGGTGGAACTGGATGGTGATGTCAACGGTCATAAGTTTTCCGTGCGTGGCGAGGGTGAAGGTGACGC
AACTAATGGTAAACTGACGCTGAAGTTCATCTGTACTACTGGTAAACTGCCGGTACCTTGGCCGACTCTG
GTAACGACGCTGACTTATGGTGTTCAGTGCTTTGCTCGTTATCCGGACCATATGAAGCAGCATGACTTCT
TCAAGTCCGCCATGCCGGAAGGCTATGTGCAGGAACGCACGATTTCCTTTAAGGATGACGGCACGTACAA
AACGCGTGCGGAAGTGAAATTTGAAGGCGATACCCTGGTAAACCGCATTGAGCTGAAAGGCATTGACTTT
AAAGAAGACGGCAATATCCTGGGCCATAAGCTGGAATACAATTTTAACAGCCACAATGTTTACATCACCG
CCGATAAACAAAAAAATGGCATTAAAGCGAATTTTAAAATTCGCCACAACGTGGAGGATGGCAGCGTGCA
GCTGGCTGATCACTACCAGCAAAACACTCCAATCGGTGATGGTCCTGTTCTGCTGCCAGACAATCACTAT
CTGAGCACGCAAAGCGTTCTGTCTAAAGATCCGAACGAGAAACGCGATCATATGGTTCTGCTGGAGTTCG
TAACCGCAGCGGGCATCACGCATGGTATGGATGAACTGTACAAACTCGAGGCTGGAGGAGGTGGAAGCGG
AGGAGGAGGAAGCGGAGGAGGAGGTAGCGATATAAATGGAGCTATAGGAGGTGACCTTTTGCTCAATTTT
CCTGACATGTCGGTCCTAGAGCGCCAAAGGGCTCACCTCAAGTACCTCAATCCCACCTTTGATTCTCCTC
TCGCCGGCTTCTTTGCCGATTCTTCAATGATTACCGGCGGCGAGATGGACAGCTATCTTTCGACTGCCGG
TTTGAATCTTCCGATGATGTACGGTGAGACGACGGTGGAAGGTGATTCAAGACTCTCAATTTCGCCGGAA
ACGACGCTTGGGACTGGAAATTTCAAGAAACGGAAGTTTGATACAGAGACTAAGGATTGTAATGAGAAGA
AGAAGAAGATGACGATGAACAGAGATGACCTAGTAGAAGAAGGAGAAGAAGAGAAGTCGAAAATAACAGA
GCAAAACAATGGGAGCACAAAAAGCATCAAGAAGATGAAACACAAAGCCAAGAAAGAAGAGAACAATTTC
TCTAATGATTCATCTAAAGTGACGAAGGAATTGGAGAAAACGGATTATATTCATTAGTCTAGATAATCAA
CCTCTGGATTACAAAATTTGTGAAAGATTGACTGGTATTCTTAACTATGTTGCTCCTTTTACGCTATGTG
GATACGCTGCTTTAATGCCTTTGTATCATGCTATTGCTTCCCGTATGGCTTTCATTTTCTCCTCCTTGTA
TAAATCCTGGTTGCTGTCTCTTTATGAGGAGTTGTGGCCCGTTGTCAGGCAACGTGGCGTGGTGTGCACT
GTGTTTGCTGACGCAACCCCCACTGGTTGGGGCATTGCCACCACCTGTCAGCTCCTTTCCGGGACTTTCG
CTTTCCCCCTCCCTATTGCCACGGCGGAACTCATCGCCGCCTGCCTTGCCCGCTGCTGGACAGGGGCTCG
GCTGTTGGGCACTGACAATTCCGTGGTGTTGTCGGGGAAATCATCGTCCTTTCCTTGGCTGCTCGCCTGT
GTTGCCACCTGGATTCTGCGCGGGACGTCCTTCTGCTACGTCCCTTCGGCCCTCAATCCAGCGGACCTTC
CTTCCCGCGGCCTGCTGCCGGCTCTGCGGCCTCTTCCGCGTCTTCGCCTTCGCCCTCAGACGAGTCGGAT
CTCCCTTTGGGCCGCCTCCCCGCCTGAGATCCTTTAAGACCAATGACTTACAAGGCAGCTGTAGATCTTA
GCCACTTTTTAAAAGAAAAGGGGGGACTGGAAGGGCTAATTCACTCCCAACGAAGACAAGATCTGCTTTT
TGCTTGTACTGGGTCTCTCTGGTTAGACCAGATCTGAGCCTGGGAGCTCTCTGGCTAACTAGGGAACCCA
CTGCTTAAGCCTCAATAAAGCTTGCCTTGAGTGCTTCAAGTAGTGTGTGCCCGTCTGTTGTGTGACTCTG
GTAACTAGAGATCCCTCAGACCCTTTTAGTCAGTGTGGAAAATCTCTAGCAGTAGTAGTTCATGTCATCT
TATTATTCAGTATTTATAACTTGCAAAGAAATGAATATCAGAGAGTGAGAGGCCCGGGTTAATTAAGGAA
AGGGCTAGATCATTCTTGAAGACGAAAGGGCCTCGTGATACGCCTATTTTTATAGGTTAATGTCATGATA
ATAATGGTTTCTTAGACGTCAGGTGGCACTTTTCGGGGAAATGTGCGCGGAACCCCTATTTGTTTATTTT
TCTAAATACATTCAAATATGTATCCGCTCATGAGACAATAACCCTGATAAATGCTTCAATAATATTGAAA
AAGGAAGAGTATGAGTATTCAACATTTCCGTGTCGCCCTTATTCCCTTTTTTGCGGCATTTTGCCTTCCT
GTTTTTGCTCACCCAGAAACGCTGGTGAAAGTAAAAGATGCTGAAGATCAGTTGGGTGCACGAGTGGGTT
ACATCGAACTGGATCTCAACAGCGGTAAGATCCTTGAGAGTTTTCGCCCCGAAGAACGTTTTCCAATGAT
GAGCACTTTTAAAGTTCTGCTATGTGGCGCGGTATTATCCCGTGTTGACGCCGGGCAAGAGCAACTCGGT
CGCCGCATACACTATTCTCAGAATGACTTGGTTGAGTACTCACCAGTCACAGAAAAGCATCTTACGGATG
GCATGACAGTAAGAGAATTATGCAGTGCTGCCATAACCATGAGTGATAACACTGCGGCCAACTTACTTCT
GACAACGATCGGAGGACCGAAGGAGCTAACCGCTTTTTTGCACAACATGGGGGATCATGTAACTCGCCTT
GATCGTTGGGAACCGGAGCTGAATGAAGCCATACCAAACGACGAGCGTGACACCACGATGCCTGTAGCAA
TGGCAACAACGTTGCGCAAACTATTAACTGGCGAACTACTTACTCTAGCTTCCCGGCAACAATTAATAGA
CTGGATGGAGGCGGATAAAGTTGCAGGACCACTTCTGCGCTCGGCCCTTCCGGCTGGCTGGTTTATTGCT
GATAAATCTGGAGCCGGTGAGCGTGGGTCTCGCGGTATCATTGCAGCACTGGGGCCAGATGGTAAGCCCT
CCCGTATCGTAGTTATCTACACGACGGGGAGTCAGGCAACTATGGATGAACGAAATAGACAGATCGCTGA
GATAGGTGCCTCACTGATTAAGCATTGGTAACTGTCAGACCAAGTTTACTCATATATACTTTAGATTGAT
TTAAAACTTCATTTTTAATTTAAAAGGATCTAGGTGAAGATCCTTTTTGATAATCTCATGACCAAAATCC
CTTAACGTGAGTTTTCGTTCCACTGAGCGTCAGACCCCGTAGAAAAGATCAAAGGATCTTCTTGAGATCC
TTTTTTTCTGCGCGTAATCTGCTGCTTGCAAACAAAAAAACCACCGCTACCAGCGGTGGTTTGTTTGCCG
GATCAAGAGCTACCAACTCTTTTTCCGAAGGTAACTGGCTTCAGCAGAGCGCAGATACCAAATACTGTTC
TTCTAGTGTAGCCGTAGTTAGGCCACCACTTCAAGAACTCTGTAGCACCGCCTACATACCTCGCTCTGCT
AATCCTGTTACCAGTGGCTGCTGCCAGTGGCGATAAGTCGTGTCTTACCGGGTTGGACTCAAGACGATAG
TTACCGGATAAGGCGCAGCGGTCGGGCTGAACGGGGGGTTCGTGCACACAGCCCAGCTTGGAGCGAACGA
CCTACACCGAACTGAGATACCTACAGCGTGAGCTATGAGAAAGCGCCACGCTTCCCGAAGGGAGAAAGGC
GGACAGGTATCCGGTAAGCGGCAGGGTCGGAACAGGAGAGCGCACGAGGGAGCTTCCAGGGGGAAACGCC
TGGTATCTTTATAGTCCTGTCGGGTTTCGCCACCTCTGACTTGAGCGTCGATTTTTGTGATGCTCGTCAG
GGGGGCGGAGCCTATGGAAAAACGCCAGCAACGCGGCCTTTTTACGGTTCCTGGCCTTTTGCTGGCCTTT
TGCTCACATGTTCTTTCCTGCGTTATCCCCTGATTCTGTGGATAACCGTATTACCGCCTTTGAGTGAGCT
GATACCGCTCGCCGCAGCCGAACGACCGAGCGCAGCGAGTCAGTGAGCGAGGAAGCGGAAGAGCGCCCAA
TACGCAAACCGCCTCTCCCCGCGCGTTGGCCGATTCATTAATGCAGCAAGCTCATGGCTGACTAATTTTT
TTTATTTATGCAGAGGCCGAGGCCGCCTCGGCCTCTGAGCTATTCCAGAAGTAGTGAGGAGGCTTTTTTG
GAGGCCTAGGCTTTTGCAAAAAGCTCCCCGTGGCACGACAGGTTTCCCGACTGGAAAGCGGGCAGTGAGC
GCAACGCAATTAATGTGAGTTAGCTCACTCATTAGGCACCCCAGGCTTTACACTTTATGCTTCCGGCTCG
TATGTTGTGTGGAATTGTGAGCGGATAACAATTTCACACAGGAAACAGCTATGACATGATTACGAATTTC
ACAAATAAAGCATTTTTTTCACTGCATTCTAGTTGTGGTTTGTCCAAACTCATCAATGTATCTTATCATG
TCTGGATCAACTGGATAACTCAAGCTAACCAAAATCATCCCAAACTTCCCACCCCATACCCTATTACCAC
TGCCAATTACCTGTGGTTTCATTTACTCTAAACCTGTGATTCCTCTGAATTATTTTCATTTTAAAGAAAT
TGTATTTGTTAAATATGTACTACAAACTTAGTAGT
Features (pLannotate 1.2.2; 30 found; start..end, strand, type, name):
    377..634     +  LTR            5' LTR (truncated): truncated 5' long terminal repeat (LTR) from HIV-1
    681..806     +  misc_feature   HIV-1 Ψ: packaging signal of human immunodeficiency virus type 1
    790..1128    +  CDS            HIV-1 gag (fragment): gag protein from human immunodeficiency virus 1; gag
   1303..1536    +  misc_feature   RRE: The Rev response element (RRE) of HIV-1 allows for Rev-dependent mRNA export from the nucleus to the cytoplasm.
   1913..2013    +  CDS            Rev (fragment): human immunodeficiency virus 1 (HIV-1) Rev protein; rev; enhances nuclear export of unspliced and incompletely spliced viral mRNAs
   2058..2175    +  misc_feature   cPPT/CTS: central polypurine tract and central termination sequence of HIV-1
   2299..2602    +  enhancer       CMV enhancer: human cytomegalovirus immediate early enhancer
   2603..2806    +  promoter       CMV promoter: human cytomegalovirus (CMV) immediate early promoter
   2808..2827    +  promoter       PLtetO-1 promoter (fragment): modified phage lambda PL promoter with tet operator sites (Lutz and Bujard, 1997)
   2829..2848    +  promoter       PLtetO-1 promoter (fragment): modified phage lambda PL promoter with tet operator sites (Lutz and Bujard, 1997)
   2856..2889    +  promoter       TRE3GV promoter (fragment): 3rd-generation Tet-responsive promoter that can be activated by binding of Tet-On® 3G, optimized for retroviral and lentiviral vectors
   3025..7125    +  CDS            Cas9: Cas9 (Csn1) endonuclease from the Streptococcus pyogenes Type II CRISPR/Cas system generates RNA-guided double strand breaks in DNA
   7177..7890    +  CDS            superfolder GFP: GFP variant that folds robustly even when fused to poorly folded proteins (Pédelacq et al., 2006)
   7909..8622    +  CDS            superfolder GFP: GFP variant that folds robustly even when fused to poorly folded proteins (Pédelacq et al., 2006)
   8641..9354    +  CDS            superfolder GFP: GFP variant that folds robustly even when fused to poorly folded proteins (Pédelacq et al., 2006)
   9415..9921    +  CDS            CIBN: N-terminal portion of the CIB1 transcription factor from Arabidopsis thaliana binds to CRY2 (cryptochrome 2) that has absorbed blue light (Kennedy et al., 2010)
   9935..10523   +  misc_feature   WPRE: woodchuck hepatitis virus posttranscriptional regulatory element
  10531..10596   +  CDS            nef (fragment): NEF_HV1Z2 - Experimental evidence at protein level: Swiss-Prot protein existence level 1. Extracellular Nef protein targets CD4(+) T-lymphocytes for apoptosis by interacting with CXCR4 surface receptors. From Human immunodeficiency virus type 1 group M subtype D (isolate Z2/CDC-Z34) (HIV-1).
  10598..10831   +  LTR            3' LTR (ΔU3): self-inactivating 3' long terminal repeat (LTR) from HIV-1
  11036..11140   +  promoter       AmpR promoter: bla
  11141..12001   +  CDS            AmpR: β-lactamase; bla; confers resistance to ampicillin, carbenicillin, and related antibiotics
  12172..12760   +  rep_origin     ori: high-copy-number ColE1/pMB1/pBR322/pUC origin of replication
  12943..12997   +  CDS            lacI (fragment): lac repressor; lacI; The lac repressor binds to the lac operator to inhibit transcription in E. coli. This inhibition can be relieved by adding lactose or isopropyl-β-D-thiogalactopyranoside (IPTG).
  13003..13096   +  rep_origin     SV40 ori (fragment): SV40 origin of replication
  13121..13158   +  CDS            lacI (fragment): lac repressor; lacI; The lac repressor binds to the lac operator to inhibit transcription in E. coli. This inhibition can be relieved by adding lactose or isopropyl-β-D-thiogalactopyranoside (IPTG).
  13171..13192   +  protein_bind   CAP binding site: CAP binding activates transcription in the presence of cAMP. E. coli catabolite activator protein
  13207..13237   +  promoter       lac promoter: promoter for the E. coli lac operon
  13241..13263   +  protein_bind   lac operator (fragment): The lac repressor binds to the lac operator to inhibit transcription in E. coli. This inhibition can be relieved by adding lactose or isopropyl-β-D-thiogalactopyranoside (IPTG). lac repressor encoded by lacI
  13295..13378   +  polyA_signal   SV40 poly(A) signal (fragment): SV40 polyadenylation signal
  13545..329     +  CDS            nef (fragment) (across the origin): NEF_HV1BR - Experimental evidence at protein level: Swiss-Prot protein existence level 1. Extracellular Nef protein targets CD4(+) T-lymphocytes for apoptosis by interacting with CXCR4 surface receptors (PubMed:14990729). From Human immunodeficiency virus type 1 group M subtype B (isolate BRU/LAI) (HIV-1).
