[The description below was written by a language model from this plasmid's Addgene catalogue record and pLannotate feature annotations shown in this document.]
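Description:
pHAGE-dCas9-3XGFP-CIBN is a 13.5 kb HIV-1-based lentiviral transfer plasmid built on the pHAGE-DEST backbone for stable expression of a dCas9-3XsfGFP-CIBN fusion protein in mammalian cells. It is propagated in E. coli through a high-copy ColE1/pUC-type origin with ampicillin selection (AmpR, β-lactamase). The viral portion contains a truncated 5' LTR, the Ψ packaging signal with a gag fragment, the Rev response element for Rev-dependent nuclear export of the genomic RNA, the cPPT/CTS element, a WPRE to enhance transcript expression, and a ΔU3 self-inactivating 3' LTR. No mammalian selection marker is annotated, so the GFP signal is the only evident indicator of transduced cells.

The payload is a single open reading frame driven by the CMV enhancer/promoter. The feature table also detects short tet-operator and TRE-like fragments immediately downstream of the CMV promoter, which suggests a tetracycline-repressible CMV arrangement, although the catalogue entry lists the promoter simply as CMV. The fusion consists of catalytically dead Streptococcus pyogenes Cas9, which binds guide-RNA-specified genomic sites without cutting, followed by three tandem copies of superfolder GFP and then CIBN, the 507 bp N-terminal portion of Arabidopsis thaliana CIB1. CIBN binds the cryptochrome CRY2 once it has absorbed blue light. CIBN was inserted between XhoI and XbaI sites of an existing dCas9-3XGFP vector. The fusion therefore both fluorescently labels targeted loci and gives them a light-inducible docking site for CRY2-bearing partners. It belongs to an optogenetic toolset (OptoLoop) designed to probe the functional role of genome organization. The guide RNA and any CRY2 component are not encoded on this plasmid and must be provided separately.
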