Addgene plasmid #249581: pHAGE-dCas9-3XGFP-CIBN
Purpose: Lentiviral vector for stable expression of dCas9-3XGFP-CIBN fusion protein in mammalian cells
Depositing lab: Tom Misteli. Depositing organization: National Cancer Institute (NCI). Publication: OptoLoop: An optogenetic tool to probe the functional role of genome organization. Stortz M, Keikhosravi A, Pegoraro G, Misteli T. J Cell Sci. 2026 Jan 19:jcs.264574. doi: 10.1242/jcs.264574. PubMed 41549960.
Backbone
  Vector backbone: pHAGE-DEST
  Backbone size w/o insert (bp): 6607
  Total vector size (bp): 13545
  Vector type: Mammalian Expression, Lentiviral
Growth in bacteria
  Bacterial resistance: Ampicillin, 100 μg/mL
  Growth temperature: 30°C
  Growth strain: NEB Stable
  Copy number: Unknown
Gene/Insert 1
  Gene/Insert name: CIBN (alt names: cryptochrome-interacting basic-helix-loop-helix 1; CIB1)
  Species: A. thaliana (mustard weed)
  Insert size (bp): 507
  Mutation: N-terminal portion of CIB1
  GenBank ID: 829604
  Entrez Gene: CIB1 (a.k.a. AT4G34530, T4L20.110, T4L20_110, cryptochrome-interacting basic-helix-loop-helix 1)
  Promoter: CMV
  Tag / fusion protein: 3XsfGFP (N terminal on insert)
  Cloning method: Restriction Enzyme; 5′ cloning site XhoI (not destroyed); 3′ cloning site XbaI (not destroyed)
  Sequencing primers: 5′ CMV-Forward
Gene/Insert 2
  Gene/Insert name: Sp dCas9
  Species: S. pyogenes
  Insert size (bp): 4101
  Mutation: Catalytically dead mutant Cas9
  GenBank ID: 69900935
  Promoter: CMV
  Tag / fusion protein: 3XsfGFP (C terminal on insert)
  Cloning method: Unknown
  Sequencing primers: 5′ CMV-Forward
Terms and licenses: Academic/Nonprofit Terms; Industry Terms: Not Available to Industry
Depositor comments: Please refer to related article for further details about origin and use of this plasmid. CIBN was cloned into vector made by Thoru Pederson lab (Addgene #64107). Please visit https://doi.org/10.1101/2025.11.06.686574 for bioRxiv preprint.
How to cite: pHAGE-dCas9-3XGFP-CIBN was a gift from Tom Misteli (Addgene plasmid # 249581 ; http://n2t.net/addgene:249581 ; RRID:Addgene_249581)
